>Addgene plasmid #75140 | pcDNA3-N-Flag-NLRP3 91-710 | depositor full sequence | sequence record 142337 | old full plasmid sequence
GACGGATCGGGAGATCTCCCGATCCCCTATGGTCGACTCTCAGTACAATCTGCTCTGATGCCGCATAGTT
AAGCCAGTATCTGCTCCCTGCTTGTGTGTTGGAGGTCGCTGAGTAGTGCGCGAGCAAAATTTAAGCTACA
ACAAGGCAAGGCTTGACCGACAATTGCATGAAGAATCTGCTTAGGGTTAGGCGTTTTGCGCTGCTTCGCG
ATGTACGGGCCAGATATACGCGTTGACATTGATTATTGACTAGTTATTAATAGTAATCAATTACGGGGTC
ATTAGTTCATAGCCCATATATGGAGTTCCGCGTTACATAACTTACGGTAAATGGCCCGCCTGGCTGACCG
CCCAACGACCCCCGCCCATTGACGTCAATAATGACGTATGTTCCCATAGTAACGCCAATAGGGACTTTCC
ATTGACGTCAATGGGTGGACTATTTACGGTAAACTGCCCACTTGGCAGTACATCAAGTGTATCATATGCC
AAGTACGCCCCCTATTGACGTCAATGACGGTAAATGGCCCGCCTGGCATTATGCCCAGTACATGACCTTA
TGGGACTTTCCTACTTGGCAGTACATCTACGTATTAGTCATCGCTATTACCATGGTGATGCGGTTTTGGC
AGTACATCAATGGGCGTGGATAGCGGTTTGACTCACGGGGATTTCCAAGTCTCCACCCCATTGACGTCAA
TGGGAGTTTGTTTTGGCACCAAAATCAACGGGACTTTCCAAAATGTCGTAACAACTCCGCCCCATTGACG
CAAATGGGCGGTAGGCGTGTACGGTGGGAGGTCTATATAAGCAGAGCTCTCTGGCTAACTAGAGAACCCA
CTGCTTACTGGCTTATCGAAATTAATACGACTCACTATAGGGAGACCCAAGCTTGGTACCGAGCTCGGAT
CGCCCACCATGGACTACAAAGACGATGACGATAAAATCGATATCGAATTCATGAGTGGAATGACACGTGT
ACATCACATTCCTCTATGGTATGCCAGGAGGACAGCCTTGAAGAAGAGTGGATGGGTTTGCTGGGATATC
TCTCCCGCATCTCCATTTGTAAAAAGAAGAAAGATTACTGTAAGATGTACAGACGACATGTGAGAAGCAG
GTTCTACTCTATCAAGGACAGGAACGCGCGTCTAGGTGAGAGTGTGGACCTCAACAGTCGCTACACGCAG
CTCCAACTGGTCAAGGAGCATCCAAGCAAGCAGGAGCGGGAGCATGAACTCCTGACCATCGGCCGGACTA
AAATGCGGGACAGCCCCATGAGTTCCCTTAAGCTGGAGCTGCTGTTTGAGCCCGAGGACGGGCACTCGGA
GCCTGTGCACACAGTGGTGTTCCAGGGAGCAGCAGGCATCGGGAAAACCATCCTAGCCAGGAAGATTATG
TTGGACTGGGCACTGGGAAAGCTCTTCAAAGACAAATTTGACTATTTGTTCTTTATCCACTGCCGAGAGG
TGAGCCTCAGGACGCCAAGGAGTCTAGCAGACCTGATTGTCAGCTGCTGGCCTGACCCAAACCCACCAGT
GTGCAAGATCCTGCGCAAGCCTTCCAGGATCCTCTTCCTCATGGATGGCTTTGATGAGCTACAAGGGGCC
TTTGACGAGCACATTGGGGAGGTCTGCACAGACTGGCAAAAGGCTGTGCGGGGAGACATTCTGCTAAGCA
GCCTCATCCGAAAGAAACTGCTGCCCAAGGCCTCTCTGCTCATAACGACGAGGCCGGTAGCCTTGGAGAA
ACTGCAGCATCTCCTGGACCACCCCCGCCATGTGGAGATCCTAGGTTTCTCTGAGGCCAAAAGGAAGGAG
TATTTCTTTAAGTATTTCTCCAACGAGCTGCAGGCCCGGGAGGCCTTCAGGCTGATCCAAGAGAATGAGG
TCCTCTTTACCATGTGCTTCATCCCCCTGGTCTGCTGGATTGTGTGCACGGGGCTAAAGCAACAGATGGA
GACCGGGAAGAGCCTGGCCCAGACCTCCAAGACCACTACGGCCGTCTACGTCTTCTTCCTTTCCAGCCTG
CTGCAATCCCGGGGGGGCATTGAGGAGCATCTCTTCTCTGACTACCTACAGGGGCTCTGTTCACTGGCTG
CGGATGGAATTTGGAACCAGAAAATCCTATTTGAGGAGTGTGATCTGCGGAAGCACGGCCTGCAGAAGAC
TGACGTCTCCGCTTTCCTGAGGATGAACGTGTTCCAGAAGGAAGTGGACTGCGAGAGATTCTACAGCTTC
AGCCACATGACTTTCCAGGAGTTCTTCGCTGCTATGTACTATTTGCTGGAAGAGGAGGCAGAGGGGGAGA
CCGTGAGGAAAGGACCAGGAGGTTGTTCAGATCTTCTGAACCGAGACGTGAAGGTCCTACTAGAAAATTA
CGGCAAGTTTGAAAAAGGCTATCTGATTTTTGTTGTCCGATTCCTCTTTGGCCTTGTAAACCAGGAGAGA
ACCTCTTATTTGGAGAAGAAACTAAGTTGCAAGATCTCTCAGCAAGTCAGACTGGAACTACTGAAGTGGA
TTGAAGTGAAAGCCAAGGCCAAGAAGCTGCAGTGGCAGCCCAGCCAACTGGAACTGTTCTACTGCCTGTA
CGAGATGCAGGAGGAAGACTTTGTGCAGAGTGCCATGGACCACTTTCCCAAAATTGAGATCAACCTCTCT
ACCAGAATGGACCACGTGGTTTCCTCCTTTTGTATTAAGAACTGTCATAGGGTCAAAACGCTTTCCCTGG
GTTTTTTTCACAACTCGCCCAAGGAGGAAGAAGAAGAGAGGAGAGGAGGTCGACCCTTGGACCAGGTTCA
GTGTGTTTTCCCAGACACTCATGTTGCCTGTTTAGCTCGAGCATGCATCTAGAGGGCCCTATTCTATAGT
GTCACCTAAATGCTAGAGCTCGCTGATCAGCCTCGACTGTGCCTTCTAGTTGCCAGCCATCTGTTGTTTG
CCCCTCCCCCGTGCCTTCCTTGACCCTGGAAGGTGCCACTCCCACTGTCCTTTCCTAATAAAATGAGGAA
ATTGCATCGCATTGTCTGAGTAGGTGTCATTCTATTCTGGGGGGTGGGGTGGGGCAGGACAGCAAGGGGG
AGGATTGGGAAGACAATAGCAGGCATGCTGGGGATGCGGTGGGCTCTATGGCTTCTGAGGCGGAAAGAAC
CAGCTGGGGCTCTAGGGGGTATCCCC
[124 nt withheld, positions 3177-3300]
C
[32 nt withheld, positions 3302-3333]
CA
[57 nt withheld, positions 3336-3392]
A
[49 nt withheld, positions 3394-3442]
CCTTTGACGTTGGAGTCCACGTTCTTT
[37 nt withheld, positions 3470-3506]
ACCCTATCTCGGTCTATTCTTTTGATTTATAAGGGATTTTGGGGATTTCGGCCTATTGGTTAAAAAATGA
GCTGATTTAACAAAAATTTAACGCGAATTAATTCTGTGGAATGTGTGTCAGTTAGGGTGTGGAAAGTCCC
CAGGCTCCCCAGGCAGGCAGAAGTATGCAAAGCATGCATCTCAATTAGTCAGCAACCAGGTGTGGAAAGT
CCCCAGGCTCCCCAGCAGGCAGAAGTATGCAAAGCATGCATCTCAATTAGTCAGCAACCATAGTCCCGCC
CCTAACTCCGCCCATCCCGCCCCTAACTCCGCCCAGTTCCGCCCATTCTCCGCCCCATGGCTGACTAATT
TTTTTTATTTATGCAGAGGCCGAGGCCGCCTCTGCCTCTGAGCTATTCCAGAAGTAGTGAGGAGGCTTTT
TTGGAGGCCTAGGCTTTTGCAAAAAGCTCCCGGGAGCTTGTATATCCATTTTCGGATCTGATCAAGAGAC
AGGATGAGGATCGTTTCGCATGATTGAACAAGATGGATTGCACGCAGGTTCTCCGGCCGCTTGGGTGGAG
AGGCTATTCGGCTATGACTGGGCACAACAGACAATCGGCTGCTCTGATGCCGCCGTGTTCCGGCTGTCAG
CGCAGGGGCGCCCGGTTCTTTTTGTCAAGACCGACCTGTCCGGTGCCCTGAATGAACTGCAGGACGAGGC
AGCGCGGCTATCGTGGCTGGCCACGACGGGCGTTCCTTGCGCAGCTGTGCTCGACGTTGTCACTGAAGCG
GGAAGGGACTGGCTGCTATTGGGCGAAGTGCCGGGGCAGGATCTCCTGTCATCTCACCTTGCTCCTGCCG
AGAAAGTATCCATCATGGCTGATGCAATGCGGCGGCTGCATACGCTTGATCCGGCTACCTGCCCATTCGA
CCACCAAGCGAAACATCGCATCGAGCGAGCACGTACTCGGATGGAAGCCGGTCTTGTCGATCAGGATGAT
CTGGACGAAGAGCATCAGGGGCTCGCGCCAGCCGAACTGTTCGCCAGGCTCAAGGCGCGCATGCCCGACG
GCGAGGATCTCGTCGTGACCCATGGCGATGCCTGCTTGCCGAATATCATGGTGGAAAATGGCCGCTTTTC
TGGATTCATCGACTGTGGCCGGCTGGGTGTGGCGGACCGCTATCAGGACATAGCGTTGGCTACCCGTGAT
ATTGCTGAAGAGCTTGGCGGCGAATGGGCTGACCGCTTCCTCGTGCTTTACGGTATCGCCGCTCCCGATT
CGCAGCGCATCGCCTTCTATCGCCTTCTTGACGAGTTCTTCTGAGCGGGACTCTGGGGTTCGAAATGACC
GACCAAGCGACGCCCAACCTGCCATCACGAGATTTCGATTCCACCGCCGCCTTCTATGAAAGGTTGGGCT
TCGGAATCGTTTTCCGGGACGCCGGCTGGATGATCCTCCAGCGCGGGGATCTCATGCTGGAGTTCTTCGC
CCACCCCAACTTGTTTATTGCAGCTTATAATGGTTACAAATAAAGCAATAGCATCACAAATTTCACAAAT
AAAGCATTTTTTTCACTGCATTCTAGTTGTGGTTTGTCCAAACTCATCAATGTATCTTATCATGTCTGTA
TACCGTCGACCTCTAGCTAGAGCTTGGCGTAATCATGGTCATAGCTGTTTCCTGTGTGAAATTGTTATCC
GCTCACAATTCCACACAACATACGAGCCGGAAGCATAAAGTGTAAAGCCTGGGGTGCCTAATGAGTGAGC
TAACTCACATTAATTGCGTTGCGCTCACTGCCCGCTTTCCAGTCGGGAAACCTGTCGTGCCAGCTGCATT
AATGAATCGGCCAACGCGCGGGGAGAGGCGGTTTGCGTATTGGGCGCTCTTCCGCTTCCTCGCTCACTGA
CTCGCTGCGCTCGGTCGTTCGGCTGCGGCGAGCGGTATCAGCTCACTCAAAGGCGGTAATACGGTTATCC
ACAGAATCAGGGGATAACGCAGGAAAGAACATGTGAGCAAAAGGCCAGCAAAAGGCCAGGAACCGTAAAA
AGGCCGCGTTGCTGGCGTTTTTCCATAGGCTCCGCCCCCCTGACGAGCATCACAAAAATCGACGCTCAAG
TCAGAGGTGGCGAAACCCGACAGGACTATAAAGATACCAGGCGTTTCCCCCTGGAAGCTCCCTCGTGCGC
TCTCCTGTTCCGACCCTGCCGCTTACCGGATACCTGTCCGCCTTTCTCCCTTCGGGAAGCGTGGCGCTTT
CTCAATGCTCACGCTGTAGGTATCTCAGTTCGGTGTAGGTCGTTCGCTCCAAGCTGGGCTGTGTGCACGA
ACCCCCCGTTCAGCCCGACCGCTGCGCCTTATCCGGTAACTATCGTCTTGAGTCCAACCCGGTAAGACAC
GACTTATCGCCACTGGCAGCAGCCACTGGTAACAGGATTAGCAGAGCGAGGTATGTAGGCGGTGCTACAG
AGTTCTTGAAGTGGTGGCCTAACTACGGCTACACTAGAAGGACAGTATTTGGTATCTGCGCTCTGCTGAA
GCCAGTTACCTTCGGAAAAAGAGTTGGTAGCTCTTGATCCGGCAAACAAACCACCGCTGGTAGCGGTGGT
TTTTTTGTTTGCAAGCAGCAGATTACGCGCAGAAAAAAAGGATCTCAAGAAGATCCTTTGATCTTTTCTA
CGGGGTCTGACGCTCAGTGGAACGAAAACTCACGTTAAGGGATTTTGGTCATGAGATTATCAAAAAGGAT
CTTCACCTAGATCCTTTTAAATTAAAAATGAAGTTTTAAATCAATCTAAAGTATATATGAGTAAACTTGG
TCTGACAGTTACCAATGCTTAATCAGTGAGGCACCTATCTCAGCGATCTGTCTATTTCGTTCATCCATAG
TTGCCTGACTCCCCGTCGTGTAGATAACTACGATACGGGAGGGCTTACCATCTGGCCCCAGTGCTGCAAT
GATACCGCGAGACCCACGCTCACCGGCTCCAGATTTATCAGCAATAAACCAGCCAGCCGGAAGGGCCGAG
CGCAGAAGTGGTCCTGCAACTTTATCCGCCTCCATCCAGTCTATTAATTGTTGCCGGGAAGCTAGAGTAA
GTAGTTCGCCAGTTAATAGTTTGCGCAACGTTGTTGCCATTGCTACAGGCATCGTGGTGTCACGCTCGTC
GTTTGGTATGGCTTCATTCAGCTCCGGTTCCCAACGATCAAGGCGAGTTACATGATCCCCCATGTTGTGC
AAAAAAGCGGTTAGCTCCTTCGGTCCTCCGATCGTTGTCAGAAGTAAGTTGGCCGCAGTGTTATCACTCA
TGGTTATGGCAGCACTGCATAATTCTCTTACTGTCATGCCATCCGTAAGATGCTTTTCTGTGACTGGTGA
GTACTCAACCAAGTCATTCTGAGAATAGTGTATGCGGCGACCGAGTTGCTCTTGCCCGGCGTCAATACGG
GATAATACCGCGCCACATAGCAGAACTTTAAAAGTGCTCATCATTGGAAAACGTTCTTCGGGGCGAAAAC
TCTCAAGGATCTTACCGCTGTTGAGATCCAGTTCGATGTAACCCACTCGTGCACCCAACTGATCTTCAGC
ATCTTTTACTTTCACCAGCGTTTCTGGGTGAGCAAAAACAGGAAGGCAAAATGCCGCAAAAAAGGGAATA
AGGGCGACACGGAAATGTTGAATACTCATACTCTTCCTTTTTCAATATTATTGAAGCATTTATCAGGGTT
ATTGTCTCATGAGCGGATACATATTTGAATGTATTTAGAAAAATAAACAAATAGGGGTTCCGCGCACATT
TCCCCGAAAAGTGCCACCTGACGTC
Features (pLannotate 1.2.2; 22 found; start..end, strand, type, name):
     36..80      -  misc_feature   bom (fragment): basis of mobility region from pBR322
    235..614     +  enhancer       CMV enhancer: human cytomegalovirus immediate early enhancer
    615..818     +  promoter       CMV promoter: human cytomegalovirus (CMV) immediate early promoter
    814..847     +  LTR            5' LTR (truncated) (fragment): truncated 5' long terminal repeat (LTR) from HIV-1
    863..881     +  promoter       T7 promoter: promoter for bacteriophage T7 RNA polymerase
    921..945     +  CDS            3xFLAG (fragment): three tandem FLAG® epitope tags
    963..2840    +  CDS            Nlrp3 (fragment): NLRP3_MOUSE - Also known as Cias1, Mmig1, Nalp3, Pypaf1. Experimental evidence at protein level: Swiss-Prot protein existence level 1. As the sensor component of the NLRP3 inflammasome, plays a crucial role in innate immunity and inflammation. In response to pathogens and other damage-associated signals, initiates the formation of the inflammasome polymeric complex, made of NLRP3, PYCARD and CASP1 (or possibly CASP4/CASP11). Recruitment of proCASP1 to the inflammasome promotes its activation and CASP1-catalyzed IL1B and IL18 maturation and secretion in the extracellular milieu (PubMed:28847925
   2863..2881    -  promoter       SP6 promoter: promoter for bacteriophage SP6 RNA polymerase
   2907..3131    +  polyA_signal   bGH poly(A) signal: bovine growth hormone polyadenylation signal
   3135..3156    +  promoter       SV40 promoter (fragment): SV40 enhancer and early promoter
   3177..3605    +  rep_origin     f1 ori (sequence partly withheld): f1 bacteriophage origin of replication; arrow indicates direction of (+) strand synthesis
   3619..3949    +  promoter       SV40 promoter: SV40 enhancer and early promoter
   4016..4807    +  CDS            neo: KKA2_KLEPN - Also known as kan, nptII. Experimental evidence at protein level: Swiss-Prot protein existence level 1. Resistance to kanamycin, neomycin, paromomycin, ribostamycin, butirosin and gentamicin B. From Klebsiella pneumoniae.
   4831..4989    +  CDS            ble (fragment): BLE_KLEPN - Experimental evidence at protein level: Swiss-Prot protein existence level 1. Binding protein with a strong affinity to the bleomycin family of antibiotics. Binds to CL990; an antimitotic-antibiotic compound. From Klebsiella pneumoniae.
   4984..5105    +  polyA_signal   SV40 poly(A) signal: SV40 polyadenylation signal
   5178..5194    -  protein_bind   lac operator: The lac repressor binds to the lac operator to inhibit transcription in E. coli. This inhibition can be relieved by adding lactose or isopropyl-β-D-thiogalactopyranoside (IPTG). lac repressor encoded by lacI
   5202..5232    -  promoter       lac promoter: promoter for the E. coli lac operon
   5247..5268    -  protein_bind   CAP binding site: CAP binding activates transcription in the presence of cAMP. E. coli catabolite activator protein
   5281..5373    -  CDS            lacI (fragment): lac repressor; lacI; The lac repressor binds to the lac operator to inhibit transcription in E. coli. This inhibition can be relieved by adding lactose or isopropyl-β-D-thiogalactopyranoside (IPTG).
   5556..6144    -  rep_origin     ori: high-copy-number ColE1/pMB1/pBR322/pUC origin of replication
   6315..7175    -  CDS            AmpR: β-lactamase; bla; confers resistance to ampicillin, carbenicillin, and related antibiotics
   7176..7280    -  promoter       AmpR promoter: bla
