>Addgene plasmid #75140 | pcDNA3-N-Flag-NLRP3 91-710 | depositor full sequence | sequence record 147260 | pcDNA3-N-Flag-NLRP3 91-710 sequence 7296 bps
GACGGATCGGGAGATCTCCCGATCCCCTATGGTCGACTCTCAGTACAATCTGCTCTGATGCCGCATAGTT
AAGCCAGTATCTGCTCCCTGCTTGTGTGTTGGAGGTCGCTGAGTAGTGCGCGAGCAAAATTTAAGCTACA
ACAAGGCAAGGCTTGACCGACAATTGCATGAAGAATCTGCTTAGGGTTAGGCGTTTTGCGCTGCTTCGCG
ATGTACGGGCCAGATATACGCGTTGACATTGATTATTGACTAGTTATTAATAGTAATCAATTACGGGGTC
ATTAGTTCATAGCCCATATATGGAGTTCCGCGTTACATAACTTACGGTAAATGGCCCGCCTGGCTGACCG
CCCAACGACCCCCGCCCATTGACGTCAATAATGACGTATGTTCCCATAGTAACGCCAATAGGGACTTTCC
ATTGACGTCAATGGGTGGACTATTTACGGTAAACTGCCCACTTGGCAGTACATCAAGTGTATCATATGCC
AAGTACGCCCCCTATTGACGTCAATGACGGTAAATGGCCCGCCTGGCATTATGCCCAGTACATGACCTTA
TGGGACTTTCCTACTTGGCAGTACATCTACGTATTAGTCATCGCTATTACCATGGTGATGCGGTTTTGGC
AGTACATCAATGGGCGTGGATAGCGGTTTGACTCACGGGGATTTCCAAGTCTCCACCCCATTGACGTCAA
TGGGAGTTTGTTTTGGCACCAAAATCAACGGGACTTTCCAAAATGTCGTAACAACTCCGCCCCATTGACG
CAAATGGGCGGTAGGCGTGTACGGTGGGAGGTCTATATAAGCAGAGCTCTCTGGCTAACTAGAGAACCCA
CTGCTTACTGGCTTATCGAAATTAATACGACTCACTATAGGGAGACCCAAGCTTGGTACCGAGCTCGGAT
CGCCCACCATGGACTACAAAGACGATGACGATAAAATCGATATCGAATTCGAGTGGAATGACACGTGTAC
ATCACATTCCTCTATGGTATGCCAGGAGGACAGCCTTGAAGAAGAGTGGATGGGTTTGCTGGGATATCTC
TCCCGCATCTCCATTTGTAAAAAGAAGAAAGATTACTGTAAGATGTACAGACGACATGTGAGAAGCAGGT
TCTACTCTATCAAGGACAGGAACGCGCGTCTAGGTGAGAGTGTGGACCTCAACAGTCGCTACACGCAGCT
CCAACTGGTCAAGGAGCATCCAAGCAAGCAGGAGCGGGAGCATGAACTCCTGACCATCGGCCGGACTAAA
ATGCGGGACAGCCCCATGAGTTCCCTTAAGCTGGAGCTGCTGTTTGAGCCCGAGGACGGGCACTCGGAGC
CTGTGCACACAGTGGTGTTCCAGGGAGCAGCAGGCATCGGGAAAACCATCCTAGCCAGGAAGATTATGTT
GGACTGGGCACTGGGAAAGCTCTTCAAAGACAAATTTGACTATTTGTTCTTTATCCACTGCCGAGAGGTG
AGCCTCAGGACGCCAAGGAGTCTAGCAGACCTGATTGTCAGCTGCTGGCCTGACCCAAACCCACCAGTGT
GCAAGATCCTGCGCAAGCCTTCCAGGATCCTCTTCCTCATGGATGGCTTTGATGAGCTACAAGGGGCCTT
TGACGAGCACATTGGGGAGGTCTGCACAGACTGGCAAAAGGCTGTGCGGGGAGACATTCTGCTAAGCAGC
CTCATCCGAAAGAAACTGCTGCCCAAGGCCTCTCTGCTCATAACGACGAGGCCGGTAGCCTTGGAGAAAC
TGCAGCATCTCCTGGACCACCCCCGCCATGTGGAGATCCTAGGTTTCTCTGAGGCCAAAAGGAAGGAGTA
TTTCTTTAAGTATTTCTCCAACGAGCTGCAGGCCCGGGAGGCCTTCAGGCTGATCCAAGAGAATGAGGTC
CTCTTTACCATGTGCTTCATCCCCCTGGTCTGCTGGATTGTGTGCACGGGGCTAAAGCAACAGATGGAGA
CCGGGAAGAGCCTGGCCCAGACCTCCAAGACCACTACGGCCGTCTACGTCTTCTTCCTTTCCAGCCTGCT
GCAATCCCGGGGGGGCATTGAGGAGCATCTCTTCTCTGACTACCTACAGGGGCTCTGTTCACTGGCTGCG
GATGGAATTTGGAACCAGAAAATCCTATTTGAGGAGTGTGATCTGCGGAAGCACGGCCTGCAGAAGACTG
ACGTCTCCGCTTTCCTGAGGATGAACGTGTTCCAGAAGGAAGTGGACTGCGAGAGATTCTACAGCTTCAG
CCACATGACTTTCCAGGAGTTCTTCGCTGCTATGTACTATTTGCTGGAAGAGGAGGCAGAGGGGGAGACC
GTGAGGAAAGGACCAGGAGGTTGTTCAGATCTTCTGAACCGAGACGTGAAGGTCCTACTAGAAAATTACG
GCAAGTTTGAAAAAGGCTATCTGATTTTTGTTGTCCGATTCCTCTTTGGCCTTGTAAACCAGGAGAGAAC
CTCTTATTTGGAGAAGAAACTAAGTTGCAAGATCTCTCAGCAAGTCAGACTGGAACTACTGAAGTGGATT
GAAGTGAAAGCCAAGGCCAAGAAGCTGCAGTGGCAGCCCAGCCAACTGGAACTGTTCTACTGCCTGTACG
AGATGCAGGAGGAAGACTTTGTGCAGAGTGCCATGGACCACTTTCCCAAAATTGAGATCAACCTCTCTAC
CAGAATGGACCACGTGGTTTCCTCCTTTTGTATTAAGAACTGTCATAGGGTCAAAACGCTTTCCCTGGGT
TTTTTTCACAACTCGCCCAAGGAGGAAGAAGAAGAGAGGAGAGGAGGTCGACCCTTGGACCAGGTTCAGT
GTGTTTTCCCAGACACTCATCTCGAGCATGCATCTAGAGGGCCCTATTCTATAGTGTCACCTAAATGCTA
GAGCTCGCTGATCAGCCTCGACTGTGCCTTCTAGTTGCCAGCCATCTGTTGTTTGCCCCTCCCCCGTGCC
TTCCTTGACCCTGGAAGGTGCCACTCCCACTGTCCTTTCCTAATAAAATGAGGAAATTGCATCGCATTGT
CTGAGTAGGTGTCATTCTATTCTGGGGGGTGGGGTGGGGCAGGACAGCAAGGGGGAGGATTGGGAAGACA
ATAGCAGGCATGCTGGGGATGCGGTGGGCTCTATGGCTTCTGAGGCGGAAAGAACCAGCTGGGGCTCTAG
GGGGTATCCCC
[124 nt withheld, positions 3162-3285]
C
[32 nt withheld, positions 3287-3318]
CA
[57 nt withheld, positions 3321-3377]
A
[49 nt withheld, positions 3379-3427]
CCTTTGACGTTGGAGTCCACGTTCTTT
[37 nt withheld, positions 3455-3491]
ACCCTATCTCGGTCTATTCTTTTGATTTATAAGGGATTTTGGGGATTTCGGCCTATTGGTTAAAAAATGA
GCTGATTTAACAAAAATTTAACGCGAATTAATTCTGTGGAATGTGTGTCAGTTAGGGTGTGGAAAGTCCC
CAGGCTCCCCAGGCAGGCAGAAGTATGCAAAGCATGCATCTCAATTAGTCAGCAACCAGGTGTGGAAAGT
CCCCAGGCTCCCCAGCAGGCAGAAGTATGCAAAGCATGCATCTCAATTAGTCAGCAACCATAGTCCCGCC
CCTAACTCCGCCCATCCCGCCCCTAACTCCGCCCAGTTCCGCCCATTCTCCGCCCCATGGCTGACTAATT
TTTTTTATTTATGCAGAGGCCGAGGCCGCCTCTGCCTCTGAGCTATTCCAGAAGTAGTGAGGAGGCTTTT
TTGGAGGCCTAGGCTTTTGCAAAAAGCTCCCGGGAGCTTGTATATCCATTTTCGGATCTGATCAAGAGAC
AGGATGAGGATCGTTTCGCATGATTGAACAAGATGGATTGCACGCAGGTTCTCCGGCCGCTTGGGTGGAG
AGGCTATTCGGCTATGACTGGGCACAACAGACAATCGGCTGCTCTGATGCCGCCGTGTTCCGGCTGTCAG
CGCAGGGGCGCCCGGTTCTTTTTGTCAAGACCGACCTGTCCGGTGCCCTGAATGAACTGCAGGACGAGGC
AGCGCGGCTATCGTGGCTGGCCACGACGGGCGTTCCTTGCGCAGCTGTGCTCGACGTTGTCACTGAAGCG
GGAAGGGACTGGCTGCTATTGGGCGAAGTGCCGGGGCAGGATCTCCTGTCATCTCACCTTGCTCCTGCCG
AGAAAGTATCCATCATGGCTGATGCAATGCGGCGGCTGCATACGCTTGATCCGGCTACCTGCCCATTCGA
CCACCAAGCGAAACATCGCATCGAGCGAGCACGTACTCGGATGGAAGCCGGTCTTGTCGATCAGGATGAT
CTGGACGAAGAGCATCAGGGGCTCGCGCCAGCCGAACTGTTCGCCAGGCTCAAGGCGCGCATGCCCGACG
GCGAGGATCTCGTCGTGACCCATGGCGATGCCTGCTTGCCGAATATCATGGTGGAAAATGGCCGCTTTTC
TGGATTCATCGACTGTGGCCGGCTGGGTGTGGCGGACCGCTATCAGGACATAGCGTTGGCTACCCGTGAT
ATTGCTGAAGAGCTTGGCGGCGAATGGGCTGACCGCTTCCTCGTGCTTTACGGTATCGCCGCTCCCGATT
CGCAGCGCATCGCCTTCTATCGCCTTCTTGACGAGTTCTTCTGAGCGGGACTCTGGGGTTCGAAATGACC
GACCAAGCGACGCCCAACCTGCCATCACGAGATTTCGATTCCACCGCCGCCTTCTATGAAAGGTTGGGCT
TCGGAATCGTTTTCCGGGACGCCGGCTGGATGATCCTCCAGCGCGGGGATCTCATGCTGGAGTTCTTCGC
CCACCCCAACTTGTTTATTGCAGCTTATAATGGTTACAAATAAAGCAATAGCATCACAAATTTCACAAAT
AAAGCATTTTTTTCACTGCATTCTAGTTGTGGTTTGTCCAAACTCATCAATGTATCTTATCATGTCTGTA
TACCGTCGACCTCTAGCTAGAGCTTGGCGTAATCATGGTCATAGCTGTTTCCTGTGTGAAATTGTTATCC
GCTCACAATTCCACACAACATACGAGCCGGAAGCATAAAGTGTAAAGCCTGGGGTGCCTAATGAGTGAGC
TAACTCACATTAATTGCGTTGCGCTCACTGCCCGCTTTCCAGTCGGGAAACCTGTCGTGCCAGCTGCATT
AATGAATCGGCCAACGCGCGGGGAGAGGCGGTTTGCGTATTGGGCGCTCTTCCGCTTCCTCGCTCACTGA
CTCGCTGCGCTCGGTCGTTCGGCTGCGGCGAGCGGTATCAGCTCACTCAAAGGCGGTAATACGGTTATCC
ACAGAATCAGGGGATAACGCAGGAAAGAACATGTGAGCAAAAGGCCAGCAAAAGGCCAGGAACCGTAAAA
AGGCCGCGTTGCTGGCGTTTTTCCATAGGCTCCGCCCCCCTGACGAGCATCACAAAAATCGACGCTCAAG
TCAGAGGTGGCGAAACCCGACAGGACTATAAAGATACCAGGCGTTTCCCCCTGGAAGCTCCCTCGTGCGC
TCTCCTGTTCCGACCCTGCCGCTTACCGGATACCTGTCCGCCTTTCTCCCTTCGGGAAGCGTGGCGCTTT
CTCAATGCTCACGCTGTAGGTATCTCAGTTCGGTGTAGGTCGTTCGCTCCAAGCTGGGCTGTGTGCACGA
ACCCCCCGTTCAGCCCGACCGCTGCGCCTTATCCGGTAACTATCGTCTTGAGTCCAACCCGGTAAGACAC
GACTTATCGCCACTGGCAGCAGCCACTGGTAACAGGATTAGCAGAGCGAGGTATGTAGGCGGTGCTACAG
AGTTCTTGAAGTGGTGGCCTAACTACGGCTACACTAGAAGGACAGTATTTGGTATCTGCGCTCTGCTGAA
GCCAGTTACCTTCGGAAAAAGAGTTGGTAGCTCTTGATCCGGCAAACAAACCACCGCTGGTAGCGGTGGT
TTTTTTGTTTGCAAGCAGCAGATTACGCGCAGAAAAAAAGGATCTCAAGAAGATCCTTTGATCTTTTCTA
CGGGGTCTGACGCTCAGTGGAACGAAAACTCACGTTAAGGGATTTTGGTCATGAGATTATCAAAAAGGAT
CTTCACCTAGATCCTTTTAAATTAAAAATGAAGTTTTAAATCAATCTAAAGTATATATGAGTAAACTTGG
TCTGACAGTTACCAATGCTTAATCAGTGAGGCACCTATCTCAGCGATCTGTCTATTTCGTTCATCCATAG
TTGCCTGACTCCCCGTCGTGTAGATAACTACGATACGGGAGGGCTTACCATCTGGCCCCAGTGCTGCAAT
GATACCGCGAGACCCACGCTCACCGGCTCCAGATTTATCAGCAATAAACCAGCCAGCCGGAAGGGCCGAG
CGCAGAAGTGGTCCTGCAACTTTATCCGCCTCCATCCAGTCTATTAATTGTTGCCGGGAAGCTAGAGTAA
GTAGTTCGCCAGTTAATAGTTTGCGCAACGTTGTTGCCATTGCTACAGGCATCGTGGTGTCACGCTCGTC
GTTTGGTATGGCTTCATTCAGCTCCGGTTCCCAACGATCAAGGCGAGTTACATGATCCCCCATGTTGTGC
AAAAAAGCGGTTAGCTCCTTCGGTCCTCCGATCGTTGTCAGAAGTAAGTTGGCCGCAGTGTTATCACTCA
TGGTTATGGCAGCACTGCATAATTCTCTTACTGTCATGCCATCCGTAAGATGCTTTTCTGTGACTGGTGA
GTACTCAACCAAGTCATTCTGAGAATAGTGTATGCGGCGACCGAGTTGCTCTTGCCCGGCGTCAATACGG
GATAATACCGCGCCACATAGCAGAACTTTAAAAGTGCTCATCATTGGAAAACGTTCTTCGGGGCGAAAAC
TCTCAAGGATCTTACCGCTGTTGAGATCCAGTTCGATGTAACCCACTCGTGCACCCAACTGATCTTCAGC
ATCTTTTACTTTCACCAGCGTTTCTGGGTGAGCAAAAACAGGAAGGCAAAATGCCGCAAAAAAGGGAATA
AGGGCGACACGGAAATGTTGAATACTCATACTCTTCCTTTTTCAATATTATTGAAGCATTTATCAGGGTT
ATTGTCTCATGAGCGGATACATATTTGAATGTATTTAGAAAAATAAACAAATAGGGGTTCCGCGCACATT
TCCCCGAAAAGTGCCACCTGACGTC
Features (pLannotate 1.2.2; 22 found; start..end, strand, type, name):
     36..80      -  misc_feature   bom (fragment): basis of mobility region from pBR322
    235..614     +  enhancer       CMV enhancer: human cytomegalovirus immediate early enhancer
    615..818     +  promoter       CMV promoter: human cytomegalovirus (CMV) immediate early promoter
    814..847     +  LTR            5' LTR (truncated) (fragment): truncated 5' long terminal repeat (LTR) from HIV-1
    863..881     +  promoter       T7 promoter: promoter for bacteriophage T7 RNA polymerase
    921..945     +  CDS            3xFLAG (fragment): three tandem FLAG® epitope tags
    961..2838    +  CDS            Nlrp3 (fragment): NLRP3_MOUSE - Also known as Cias1, Mmig1, Nalp3, Pypaf1. Experimental evidence at protein level: Swiss-Prot protein existence level 1. As the sensor component of the NLRP3 inflammasome, plays a crucial role in innate immunity and inflammation. In response to pathogens and other damage-associated signals, initiates the formation of the inflammasome polymeric complex, made of NLRP3, PYCARD and CASP1 (or possibly CASP4/CASP11). Recruitment of proCASP1 to the inflammasome promotes its activation and CASP1-catalyzed IL1B and IL18 maturation and secretion in the extracellular milieu (PubMed:28847925
   2848..2866    -  promoter       SP6 promoter: promoter for bacteriophage SP6 RNA polymerase
   2892..3116    +  polyA_signal   bGH poly(A) signal: bovine growth hormone polyadenylation signal
   3120..3141    +  promoter       SV40 promoter (fragment): SV40 enhancer and early promoter
   3162..3590    +  rep_origin     f1 ori (sequence partly withheld): f1 bacteriophage origin of replication; arrow indicates direction of (+) strand synthesis
   3604..3934    +  promoter       SV40 promoter: SV40 enhancer and early promoter
   4001..4792    +  CDS            neo: KKA2_KLEPN - Also known as kan, nptII. Experimental evidence at protein level: Swiss-Prot protein existence level 1. Resistance to kanamycin, neomycin, paromomycin, ribostamycin, butirosin and gentamicin B. From Klebsiella pneumoniae.
   4816..4974    +  CDS            ble (fragment): BLE_KLEPN - Experimental evidence at protein level: Swiss-Prot protein existence level 1. Binding protein with a strong affinity to the bleomycin family of antibiotics. Binds to CL990; an antimitotic-antibiotic compound. From Klebsiella pneumoniae.
   4969..5090    +  polyA_signal   SV40 poly(A) signal: SV40 polyadenylation signal
   5163..5179    -  protein_bind   lac operator: The lac repressor binds to the lac operator to inhibit transcription in E. coli. This inhibition can be relieved by adding lactose or isopropyl-β-D-thiogalactopyranoside (IPTG). lac repressor encoded by lacI
   5187..5217    -  promoter       lac promoter: promoter for the E. coli lac operon
   5232..5253    -  protein_bind   CAP binding site: CAP binding activates transcription in the presence of cAMP. E. coli catabolite activator protein
   5266..5358    -  CDS            lacI (fragment): lac repressor; lacI; The lac repressor binds to the lac operator to inhibit transcription in E. coli. This inhibition can be relieved by adding lactose or isopropyl-β-D-thiogalactopyranoside (IPTG).
   5541..6129    -  rep_origin     ori: high-copy-number ColE1/pMB1/pBR322/pUC origin of replication
   6300..7160    -  CDS            AmpR: β-lactamase; bla; confers resistance to ampicillin, carbenicillin, and related antibiotics
   7161..7265    -  promoter       AmpR promoter: bla
