[The description below was written by a language model from this plasmid's Addgene catalogue record and pLannotate feature annotations shown in this document.]
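Description:
pcDNA3-N-Flag-NLRP3 91-710 is a mammalian expression plasmid built on the pcDNA3 backbone that produces an N-terminally Flag-tagged fragment of mouse NLRP3 (Nlrp3) spanning amino acids 91-710, which the depositor describes as the nucleotide-binding domain. In bacteria it is maintained through a high-copy ColE1/pUC-type origin and selected with ampicillin via the β-lactamase gene. An f1 origin is also present. For stable selection in mammalian cells, an SV40 early promoter drives the neomycin phosphotransferase gene, terminated by the SV40 poly(A) signal, conferring G418 resistance.

The expression cassette consists of the human CMV immediate-early enhancer and promoter, a short Flag epitope (annotated as a fragment matching the 3xFLAG feature, consistent with a single tag), the roughly 1.9 kb Nlrp3 fragment, and the bovine growth hormone polyadenylation signal. T7 and SP6 phage promoters flank the insert, as is standard for pcDNA3, and could support in vitro transcription or serve as sequencing priming sites. Small annotated hits such as the truncated HIV-1 LTR, ble, lacI and lac promoter fragments appear to be backbone remnants rather than functional elements.

Two depositor full sequences are on file, one marked as an older version (7,311 nt) and a later one (7,296 nt). They share the same feature layout, differ by a few bases around the insert junctions, and both are slightly shorter than the catalogued total of 7,321 bp. By removing the N-terminal pyrin domain and the C-terminal region, this truncation suits domain-mapping work, such as anti-Flag detection or immunoprecipitation to test which part of NLRP3 mediates interactions. This fits the associated study of NEK7 as an inflammasome component.
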