Addgene plasmid #75140: pcDNA3-N-Flag-NLRP3 91-710
Purpose: Expresses N-terminal Flag-tagged amino acids 91-710 of NLRP3 (the nucleotide-binding domain) in mammalian cells
Depositing lab: Bruce Beutler. Depositing organization: University of Texas Southwestern Medical Center. Publication: NLRP3 activation and mitosis are mutually exclusive events coordinated by NEK7, a new inflammasome component. Shi H, Wang Y, Li X, Zhan X, Tang M, Fina M, Su L, Pratt D, Bu CH, Hildebrand S, Lyon S, Scott L, Quan J, Sun Q, Russell J, Arnett S, Jurek P, Chen D, Kravchenko VV, Mathison JC, Moresco EM, Monson NL, Ulevitch RJ, Beutler B. Nat Immunol. 2016 Mar;17(3):250-8. doi: 10.1038/ni.3333. Epub 2015 Dec 7. PubMed 26642356.
Backbone
  Vector backbone: pcDNA3
  Backbone size w/o insert (bp): 5446
  Total vector size (bp): 7321
  Vector type: Mammalian Expression
  Selectable markers: Neomycin (select with G418)
Growth in bacteria
  Bacterial resistance: Ampicillin, 100 μg/mL
  Growth temperature: 37°C
  Growth strain: DH5alpha
  Copy number: Unknown
Gene/Insert
  Gene/Insert name: NLR family, pyrin domain containing 3 (alt name: Nlrp3)
  Species: M. musculus (mouse)
  Insert size (bp): 1875
  Mutation: fragment encoding amino acids 91-710
  GenBank ID: NM_145827
  Entrez Gene: Nlrp3 (a.k.a. AGTAVPRL, AII/AVP, Cias1, FCAS, FCU, MWS, Mmig1, NALP3, Pypaf1)
  Promoter: CMV
  Tag / fusion protein: Flag (N terminal on insert)
  Cloning method: Unknown
  Sequencing primers: 5′ CMV-F
Terms and licenses: Academic/Nonprofit Terms; Industry Terms: Not Available to Industry
How to cite: pcDNA3-N-Flag-NLRP3 91-710 was a gift from Bruce Beutler (Addgene plasmid # 75140 ; http://n2t.net/addgene:75140 ; RRID:Addgene_75140)
