>Addgene plasmid #75140 | pcDNA3-N-Flag-NLRP3 91-710 | addgene partial sequence | sequence record 146570 | CMV-F 5'-CGCAAATGGGCGGTAGGCGTG-3'
ATAGGGAGACCCAAGCTTGGTACCGAGCTCGGATCGCCCACCATGGACTACAAAGACGATGACGATAAAA
TCGATATCGAATTCGAGTGGAATGACACGTGTACATCACATTCCTCTATGGTATGCCAGGAGGACAGCCT
TGAAGAAGAGTGGATGGGTTTGCTGGGATATCTCTCCCGCATCTCCATTTGTAAAAAGAAGAAAGATTAC
TGTAAGATGTACAGACGACATGTGAGAAGCAGGTTCTACTCTATCAAGGACAGGAACGCGCGTCTAGGTG
AGAGTGTGGACCTCAACAGTCGCTACACGCAGCTCCAACTGGTCAAGGAGCATCCAAGCAAGCAGGAGCG
GGAGCATGAACTCCTGACCATCGGCCGGACTAAAATGCGGGACAGCCCCATGAGTTCCCTTAAGCTGGAG
CTGCTGTTTGAGCCCGAGGACGGGCACTCGGAGCCTGTGCACACA
