>Addgene plasmid #75140 | pcDNA3-N-Flag-NLRP3 91-710 | addgene partial sequence | sequence record 147259 | BGH-rev 5'-TAGAAGGCACAGTCGAGG-3'
AATAGGGCCCTCTAGATGCATGCTCGAGATGAGTGTCTGGGAAAACACACTGAACCTGGTCCAAGGGTCG
ACCTCCTCTCCTCTCTTCTTCTTCCTCCTTGGGCGAGTTGTGAAAAAAACCCAGGGAAAGCGTTTTGACC
CTATGACAGTTCTTAATACAAAAGGAGGAAACCACGTGGTCCATTCTGGTAGAGAGGTTGATCTCAATTT
TGGGAAAGTGGTCCATGGCACTCTGCACAAAGTCTTCCTCCTGCATCTCGTACAGGCAGTAGAACAGTTC
CAGTTGGCTGGGCTGCCACTGCAGCTTCTTGGCCTTGGCTTTCACTTCAATCCACTTCAGTAGTTCCAGT
CTGACTTGCTGAGAGATCTTGCAACTTAGTTTCTTCTCCAAATAAGAGGTTCTCTCCTGGTTTACAAGGC
CAAAGAGGAATCGGACAACAAAAATCAGATAGCCTTTTTCAAACTTGCCGTAATTTTCTAGTAGGACCTT
CACGTCTCGGTTCAGAAGATCTGAACAACCTCCTGGTCCTTTCCTCACGGTCTCCCCCTCTGCCTCCTCT
TCCAGCAAATAGTACATAGCAGCGAAGAACTCCTGGAAAGTCATGTGGCTGAAGCTGTAGAATCTCTCGC
AGTCCACTTCCTTCTGGAACACGTTCATCCTCAGGAAAGCGGAGACGTCAGTCTTCTGCAGGCCGTGCTT
CCGCAGATCACACTCCTCAAATAGGATTTTCTGGTTCCAAATTCCATCCGCAGCCAGTGAACAGAGCCCC
TGTAGGTAGTCAGAGAAGAG
